Addgene plasmid #205395: pICH41276(3Uter)-tAT2G29080
Purpose: MoClo lvl0 3'UTR+Terminator part
Depositing lab: Jennifer Nemhauser. Depositing organization: University of Washington. Publication: Building a pipeline to identify and engineer constitutive and repressible promoters. Yang EJY, Nemhauser JL. Quant Plant Biol. 2023 Oct 19;4:e12. doi: 10.1017/qpb.2023.10. eCollection 2023. PubMed 37901686.
Backbone
  Vector backbone: pICH41276
  Backbone manufacturer: Sylvestre Marillonnet Lab
  Vector type: Synthetic Biology
Growth in bacteria
  Bacterial resistance: Spectinomycin, 50 μg/mL
  Growth temperature: 37°C
  Growth strain: DH5alpha
  Copy number: High Copy
Gene/Insert
  Gene/Insert name: tAT2G29080
  Species: A. thaliana (mustard weed)
  Insert size (bp): 297
  Cloning method: Restriction Enzyme; 5′ cloning site unknown (unknown if destroyed)
Terms and licenses: Academic/Nonprofit Terms; Industry Terms: Not Available to Industry
How to cite: pICH41276(3Uter)-tAT2G29080 was a gift from Jennifer Nemhauser (Addgene plasmid # 205395 ; http://n2t.net/addgene:205395 ; RRID:Addgene_205395)
