[The description below was written by a language model from this plasmid's Addgene catalogue record and pLannotate feature annotations shown in this document.]
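Description:
pICH41276(3Uter)-tAT2G29080 is a Modular Cloning (MoClo) level 0 part plasmid built on the pICH41276 acceptor backbone, the position in the MoClo plant toolkit reserved for combined 3′UTR-plus-terminator modules. It is a small (about 2.5 kb) bacterial cloning vector with no plant replication or transfer functions of its own. Propagation in E. coli relies on a high-copy ColE1/pUC-type origin, and selection is by spectinomycin through an aadA gene, which the annotation shows spanning the numbering origin of the circular sequence, downstream of an AmpR (bla) promoter. The short lacI, integrase and gentamicin acetyltransferase hits in the feature table are fragments only. They most likely represent remnants of the backbone and of the integron context from which the aadA cassette derives, not functional genes.

The payload is a 297 bp insert from Arabidopsis thaliana named tAT2G29080, meaning the 3′ untranslated region and transcription terminator of locus AT2G29080. The automated annotation does not mark this insert, so its exact coordinates and the flanking Type IIS sites or fusion overhangs are not stated in the record, and the cloning sites are listed as unknown. As a level 0 part, it is meant to be released and joined by Golden Gate assembly with promoter, 5′UTR and coding sequence modules to form a level 1 plant transcription unit, where it supplies the signals for transcript 3′-end processing and polyadenylation. The record associates the plasmid with work on identifying and engineering constitutive and repressible plant promoters.
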