Features (pLannotate 1.2.2; 6 found; start..end, strand, type, name):
    288..876     +  rep_origin     ori: high-copy-number ColE1/pMB1/pBR322/pUC origin of replication
   1059..1108    +  CDS            lacI (fragment): lac repressor; lacI; The lac repressor binds to the lac operator to inhibit transcription in E. coli. This inhibition can be relieved by adding lactose or isopropyl-β-D-thiogalactopyranoside (IPTG).
   1550..1654    +  promoter       AmpR promoter: bla
   1645..1725    -  CDS            int (fragment): INT2_ECOLX - Protein inferred from homology: Swiss-Prot protein existence level 3. Putative integrase believed to be involved in the insertion of antibiotic resistance genes into plasmids and transposons. From Escherichia coli.
   1813..1869    +  CDS            GmR (fragment): gentamycin acetyltransferase; aacC1; confers resistance to gentamycin
   1876..114     +  CDS            aadA (across the origin): S3AD_ECOLX - Experimental evidence at protein level: Swiss-Prot protein existence level 1. Mediates bacterial resistance to the antibiotics streptomycin and spectinomycin. From Escherichia coli.
>Addgene plasmid #205395 | pICH41276(3Uter)-tAT2G29080 | addgene full sequence | sequence record 404905 | Addgene NGS Result
GAAGCTAGACAGGCTTATCTTGGACAAGAAGAAGATCGCTTGGCCTCGCGCGCAGATCAGTTGGAAGAAT
TTGTCCATTACGTAAAAGGCGAGATCACCAAGGTAGTCGGCAAATAACTGTCAGACCAAGTTTACTCATA
TATACTTTAGATTGATTTAAAACTTCATTTTTAATTTAAAAGGATCTAGGTGAAGATCCTTTTTGATAAT
CTCATGACCAAAATCCCTTAACGTGAGTTTTCGTTCCACTGAGCGTCAGACCCCGTAGAAAAGATCAAAG
GATCTTCTTGAGATCCTTTTTTTCTGCGCGTAATCTGCTGCTTGCAAACAAAAAAACCACCGCTACCAGC
GGTGGTTTGTTTGCCGGATCAAGAGCTACCAACTCTTTTTCCGAAGGTAACTGGCTTCAGCAGAGCGCAG
ATACCAAATACTGTTCTTCTAGTGTAGCCGTAGTTAGGCCACCACTTCAAGAACTCTGTAGCACCGCCTA
CATACCTCGCTCTGCTAATCCTGTTACCAGTGGCTGCTGCCAGTGGCGATAAGTCGTGTCTTACCGGGTT
GGACTCAAGACGATAGTTACCGGATAAGGCGCAGCGGTCGGGCTGAACGGGGGGTTCGTGCACACAGCCC
AGCTTGGAGCGAACGACCTACACCGAACTGAGATACCTACAGCGTGAGCTATGAGAAAGCGCCACGCTTC
CCGAAGGGAGAAAGGCGGACAGGTATCCGGTAAGCGGCAGGGTCGGAACAGGAGAGCGCACGAGGGAGCT
TCCAGGGGGAAACGCCTGGTATCTTTATAGTCCTGTCGGGTTTCGCCACCTCTGACTTGAGCGTCGATTT
TTGTGATGCTCGTCAGGGGGGCGGAGCCTATGGAAAAACGCCAGCAACGCGGCCTTTTTACGGTTCCTGG
CCTTTTGCTGGCCTTTTGCTCACATGTTCTTTCCTGCGTTATCCCCTGATTCTGTGGATAACCGTATTAC
CGCCTTTGAGTGAGCTGATACCGCTCGCCGCAGCCGAACGACCGAGCGCAGCGAGTCAGTGAGCGAGGAA
GCGGAAGAGCGCCCAATACGCAAACCGCCTCTCCCCGCGCGTTGGCCGATTCATTAATCACTCTGTGGTC
TCAGCTTGAGAAACGTCACTGTTACAACTGTAAATTTGATCAAGTATGCAATAACACAATTCAAAAAAAG
CATTCTCTTGTTCTTCAATGTTTTTAGTGACGACGGAATTTGTTAGCAATGAACATTTTTTGTTTTCTAA
ATTATTGCTTCTAATAAGATTTTTATTTGCTTTTCAGTCTCATTCTTATAGTTTGCGTTTTGTAATAAAG
GATTGAATATGATGATGATATTGTTACATCTTCCAATATTTACCAAATACCATCATGTAAGAATGATGGC
ATCATGTGTCTAAACATCTTAAGCCGCTTGAGACCACGAAGTGGCTCTTCAGTGGACGAAAGGGCCTCGT
GATACGCCTATTTTTATAGGTTAATGTCATGATAATAATGGTTTCTTAGACGTCAGGTGGCACTTTTCGG
GGAAATGTGCGCGGAACCCCTATTTGTTTATTTTTCTAAATACATTCAAATATGTATCCGCTCATGAGAC
AATAACCCTGATAAATGCTTCAATAATATTGAAAAAGGAAGAGTATGCGCTCACGCAACTGGTCCAGAAC
CTTGACCGAACGCAGCGGTGGTAACGGCGCAGTGGCGGTTTTCATGGCTTGTTATGACTGTTTTTTTTTG
GGGTACAGTCTATGCCTCGGGCATCCAAGCAGCAAGCGCGTTACGCCGTGGGTCGATGTTTGATGTTATG
GAGCAGCAACGATGTTACGCAGCAGGGCAGTCGCCCTAAAACAAAGTTAAACATCATGAGGGAAGCGGTG
ATCGCCGAAGTATCGACTCAACTATCAGAGGTAGTTGGCGTCATCGAGCGCCATCTCGAACCGACGTTGC
TGGCCGTACATTTGTACGGCTCCGCAGTGGATGGCGGCCTGAAGCCACACAGCGATATTGATTTGCTGGT
TACGGTGACCGTAAGGCTTGATGAAACAACGCGGCGAGCTTTGATCAACGACCTTTTGGAAACTTCGGCT
TCCCCTGGAGAGAGCGAGATTCTCCGCGCTGTAGAAGTCACCATTGTTGTGCACGACGACATCATTCCGT
GGCGTTATCCAGCTAAGCGCGAACTGCAATTTGGAGAATGGCAGCGCAATGACATTCTTGCAGGTATCTT
CGAGCCAGCCACGATCGACATTGATCTGGCTATCTTGCTGACAAAAGCAAGAGAACATAGCGTTGCCTTG
GTAGGTCCAGCGGCGGAGGAACTCTTTGATCCGGTTCCTGAACAGGATCTATTTGAGGCGCTAAATGAAA
CCTTAACGCTATGGAACTCGCCGCCCGACTGGGCTGGCGATGAGCGAAATGTAGTGCTTACGTTGTCCCG
CATTTGGTACAGCGCAGTAACCGGCAAAATCGCGCCGAAGGATGTCGCTGCCGACTGGGCAATGGAGCGC
CTGCCGGCCCAGTATCAGCCCGTCATACTT
